>Addgene plasmid #217787 | HUHe variant click editor (CE1) - pCMV-T7-FiCV-nCas9-EcKlenow (JO1263) | addgene full sequence | sequence record 432850 | Addgene NGS Result
ACTGATCTTCAGCATCTTTTACTTTCACCAGCGTTTCTGGGTGAGCAAAAACAGGAAGGCAAAATGCCGC
AAAAAAGGGAATAAGGGCGACACGGAAATGTTGAATACTCATACTCTTCCTTTTTCAATATTATTGAAGC
ATTTATCAGGGTTATTGTCTCATGAGCGGATACATATTTGAATGTATTTAGAAAAATAAACAAATAGGGG
TTCCGCGCACATTTCCCCGAAAAGTGCCACCTGACGTCGACGGATCGGGAGATCGATCTCCCGATCCCCT
AGGGTCGACTCTCAGTACAATCTGCTCTGATGCCGCATAGTTAAGCCAGTATCTGCTCCCTGCTTGTGTG
TTGGAGGTCGCTGAGTAGTGCGCGAGCAAAATTTAAGCTACAACAAGGCAAGGCTTGACCGACAATTGCA
TGAAGAATCTGCTTAGGGTTAGGCGTTTTGCGCTGCTTCGCGATGTACGGGCCAGATATACGCGTTGACA
TTGATTATTGACTAGTTATTAATAGTAATCAATTACGGGGTCATTAGTTCATAGCCCATATATGGAGTTC
CGCGTTACATAACTTACGGTAAATGGCCCGCCTGGCTGACCGCCCAACGACCCCCGCCCATTGACGTCAA
TAATGACGTATGTTCCCATAGTAACGCCAATAGGGACTTTCCATTGACGTCAATGGGTGGAGTATTTACG
GTAAACTGCCCACTTGGCAGTACATCAAGTGTATCATATGCCAAGTACGCCCCCTATTGACGTCAATGAC
GGTAAATGGCCCGCCTGGCATTATGCCCAGTACATGACCTTATGGGACTTTCCTACTTGGCAGTACATCT
ACGTATTAGTCATCGCTATTACCATGGTGATGCGGTTTTGGCAGTACATCAATGGGCGTGGATAGCGGTT
TGACTCACGGGGATTTCCAAGTCTCCACCCCATTGACGTCAATGGGAGTTTGTTTTGGCACCAAAATCAA
CGGGACTTTCCAAAATGTCGTAACAACTCCGCCCCATTGACGCAAATGGGCGGTAGGCGTGTACGGTGGG
AGGTCTATATAAGCAGAGCTGGTTTAGTGAACCGTCAGATCCGCTAGAGATCCGCGGCCGCTAATACGAC
TCACTATAGGGAGAGCCGCCACCATGCCTAAGCAGGCCCGGGAATCCCCATGTAAAAGATGGTGCTTCAC
CCTGAACAACCCCACCGAGGAAGAAATCGAGCGGGTCAAGAACCTGAGCCCTAGCGAGTACCACTACGCC
ATCGTGGGCAAGGAAAAGGGCGAGCAGGGAACACCTCACCTCCAGGGCTTTCTGCACCTGAAAAAGAAGC
AAAGACTGAAGCAGATGAAAGAGCTGATCCCCAGAGCCCATTTCGAGAGAGCTCGGGGCAGCGACGAGGA
CAACGAGCAGTACTGCGGCAAGGAAGGCGATGTGATCCTGACCATCGGCGTGCCTTCTAAGGGAAATAGA
AGCGGAGGCTCTAGCGGCTCCGAGACACCCGGCACATCTGAGTCCGCCACCCCTGAGAGCAGCGGCGGCA
GCGACAAGAAGTACAGCATCGGCCTGGACATCGGCACCAACTCTGTGGGCTGGGCCGTGATCACCGACGA
GTACAAGGTGCCCAGCAAGAAATTCAAGGTGCTGGGCAACACCGACCGGCACAGCATCAAGAAGAACCTG
ATCGGAGCCCTGCTGTTCGACAGCGGCGAAACAGCCGAGGCCACCCGGCTGAAGAGAACCGCCAGAAGAA
GATACACCAGACGGAAGAACCGGATCTGCTATCTGCAAGAGATCTTCAGCAACGAGATGGCCAAGGTGGA
CGACAGCTTCTTCCACAGACTGGAAGAGTCCTTCCTGGTGGAAGAGGATAAGAAGCACGAGCGGCACCCC
ATCTTCGGCAACATCGTGGACGAGGTGGCCTACCACGAGAAGTACCCCACCATCTACCACCTGAGAAAGA
AACTGGTGGACAGCACCGACAAGGCCGACCTGCGGCTGATCTATCTGGCCCTGGCCCACATGATCAAGTT
CCGGGGCCACTTCCTGATCGAGGGCGACCTGAACCCCGACAACAGCGACGTGGACAAGCTGTTCATCCAG
CTGGTGCAGACCTACAACCAGCTGTTCGAGGAAAACCCCATCAACGCCAGCGGCGTGGACGCCAAGGCCA
TCCTGTCTGCCAGACTGAGCAAGAGCAGACGGCTGGAAAATCTGATCGCCCAGCTGCCCGGCGAGAAGAA
GAATGGCCTGTTCGGAAACCTGATTGCCCTGAGCCTGGGCCTGACCCCCAACTTCAAGAGCAACTTCGAC
CTGGCCGAGGATGCCAAACTGCAGCTGAGCAAGGACACCTACGACGACGACCTGGACAACCTGCTGGCCC
AGATCGGCGACCAGTACGCCGACCTGTTTCTGGCCGCCAAGAACCTGTCCGACGCCATCCTGCTGAGCGA
CATCCTGAGAGTGAACACCGAGATCACCAAGGCCCCCCTGAGCGCCTCTATGATCAAGAGATACGACGAG
CACCACCAGGACCTGACCCTGCTGAAAGCTCTCGTGCGGCAGCAGCTGCCTGAGAAGTACAAAGAGATTT
TCTTCGACCAGAGCAAGAACGGCTACGCCGGCTACATTGACGGCGGAGCCAGCCAGGAAGAGTTCTACAA
GTTCATCAAGCCCATCCTGGAAAAGATGGACGGCACCGAGGAACTGCTCGTGAAGCTGAACAGAGAGGAC
CTGCTGCGGAAGCAGCGGACCTTCGACAACGGCAGCATCCCCCACCAGATCCACCTGGGAGAGCTGCACG
CCATTCTGCGGCGGCAGGAAGATTTTTACCCATTCCTGAAGGACAACCGGGAAAAGATCGAGAAGATCCT
GACCTTCCGCATCCCCTACTACGTGGGCCCTCTGGCCAGGGGAAACAGCAGATTCGCCTGGATGACCAGA
AAGAGCGAGGAAACCATCACCCCCTGGAACTTCGAGGAAGTGGTGGACAAGGGCGCTTCCGCCCAGAGCT
TCATCGAGCGGATGACCAACTTCGATAAGAACCTGCCCAACGAGAAGGTGCTGCCCAAGCACAGCCTGCT
GTACGAGTACTTCACCGTGTATAACGAGCTGACCAAAGTGAAATACGTGACCGAGGGAATGAGAAAGCCC
GCCTTCCTGAGCGGCGAGCAGAAAAAGGCCATCGTGGACCTGCTGTTCAAGACCAACCGGAAAGTGACCG
TGAAGCAGCTGAAAGAGGACTACTTCAAGAAAATCGAGTGCTTCGACTCCGTGGAAATCTCCGGCGTGGA
AGATCGGTTCAACGCCTCCCTGGGCACATACCACGATCTGCTGAAAATTATCAAGGACAAGGACTTCCTG
GACAATGAGGAAAACGAGGACATTCTGGAAGATATCGTGCTGACCCTGACACTGTTTGAGGACAGAGAGA
TGATCGAGGAACGGCTGAAAACCTATGCCCACCTGTTCGACGACAAAGTGATGAAGCAGCTGAAGCGGCG
GAGATACACCGGCTGGGGCAGGCTGAGCCGGAAGCTGATCAACGGCATCCGGGACAAGCAGTCCGGCAAG
ACAATCCTGGATTTCCTGAAGTCCGACGGCTTCGCCAACAGAAACTTCATGCAGCTGATCCACGACGACA
GCCTGACCTTTAAAGAGGACATCCAGAAAGCCCAGGTGTCCGGCCAGGGCGATAGCCTGCACGAGCACAT
TGCCAATCTGGCCGGCAGCCCCGCCATTAAGAAGGGCATCCTGCAGACAGTGAAGGTGGTGGACGAGCTC
GTGAAAGTGATGGGCCGGCACAAGCCCGAGAACATCGTGATCGAAATGGCCAGAGAGAACCAGACCACCC
AGAAGGGACAGAAGAACAGCCGCGAGAGAATGAAGCGGATCGAAGAGGGCATCAAAGAGCTGGGCAGCCA
GATCCTGAAAGAACACCCCGTGGAAAACACCCAGCTGCAGAACGAGAAGCTGTACCTGTACTACCTGCAG
AATGGGCGGGATATGTACGTGGACCAGGAACTGGACATCAACCGGCTGTCCGACTACGATGTGGACGCTA
TCGTGCCTCAGAGCTTTCTGAAGGACGACTCCATCGACAACAAGGTGCTGACCAGAAGCGACAAGAACCG
GGGCAAGAGCGACAACGTGCCCTCCGAAGAGGTCGTGAAGAAGATGAAGAACTACTGGCGGCAGCTGCTG
AACGCCAAGCTGATTACCCAGAGAAAGTTCGACAATCTGACCAAGGCCGAGAGAGGCGGCCTGAGCGAAC
TGGATAAGGCCGGCTTCATCAAGAGACAGCTGGTGGAAACCCGGCAGATCACAAAGCACGTGGCACAGAT
CCTGGACTCCCGGATGAACACTAAGTACGACGAGAATGACAAGCTGATCCGGGAAGTGAAAGTGATCACC
CTGAAGTCCAAGCTGGTGTCCGATTTCCGGAAGGATTTCCAGTTTTACAAAGTGCGCGAGATCAACAACT
ACCACCACGCCCACGACGCCTACCTGAACGCCGTCGTGGGAACCGCCCTGATCAAAAAGTACCCTAAGCT
GGAAAGCGAGTTCGTGTACGGCGACTACAAGGTGTACGACGTGCGGAAGATGATCGCCAAGAGCGAGCAG
GAAATCGGCAAGGCTACCGCCAAGTACTTCTTCTACAGCAACATCATGAACTTTTTCAAGACCGAGATTA
CCCTGGCCAACGGCGAGATCCGGAAGCGGCCTCTGATCGAGACAAACGGCGAAACCGGGGAGATCGTGTG
GGATAAGGGCCGGGATTTTGCCACCGTGCGGAAAGTGCTGAGCATGCCCCAAGTGAATATCGTGAAAAAG
ACCGAGGTGCAGACAGGCGGCTTCAGCAAAGAGTCTATCCTGCCCAAGAGGAACAGCGATAAGCTGATCG
CCAGAAAGAAGGACTGGGACCCTAAGAAGTACGGCGGCTTCGACAGCCCCACCGTGGCCTATTCTGTGCT
GGTGGTGGCCAAAGTGGAAAAGGGCAAGTCCAAGAAACTGAAGAGTGTGAAAGAGCTGCTGGGGATCACC
ATCATGGAAAGAAGCAGCTTCGAGAAGAATCCCATCGACTTTCTGGAAGCCAAGGGCTACAAAGAAGTGA
AAAAGGACCTGATCATCAAGCTGCCTAAGTACTCCCTGTTCGAGCTGGAAAACGGCCGGAAGAGAATGCT
GGCCTCTGCCGGCGAACTGCAGAAGGGAAACGAACTGGCCCTGCCCTCCAAATATGTGAACTTCCTGTAC
CTGGCCAGCCACTATGAGAAGCTGAAGGGCTCCCCCGAGGATAATGAGCAGAAACAGCTGTTTGTGGAAC
AGCACAAGCACTACCTGGACGAGATCATCGAGCAGATCAGCGAGTTCTCCAAGAGAGTGATCCTGGCCGA
CGCTAATCTGGACAAAGTGCTGTCCGCCTACAACAAGCACCGGGATAAGCCCATCAGAGAGCAGGCCGAG
AATATCATCCACCTGTTTACCCTGACCAATCTGGGAGCCCCTGCCGCCTTCAAGTACTTTGACACCACCA
TCGACCGGAAGAGGTACACCAGCACCAAAGAGGTGCTGGACGCCACCCTGATCCACCAGAGCATCACCGG
CCTGTACGAGACACGGATCGACCTGTCTCAGCTGGGAGGTGACTCCGGCGGAAGCTCTGGTGGCAGCAAG
CGGACCGCCGACGGCTCTGAATTCGAGAGCCCTAAGAAGAAAAGAAAGGTGAGCGGAGGCTCTAGCGGCG
GAAGCGTTATCTCCTACGACAACTACGTGACCATCCTGGACGAAGAGACACTGAAGGCTTGGATCGCTAA
ACTGGAAAAAGCCCCTGTGTTCGCCTTCGCCACCGCCACCGACTCCTTAGATAACATCAGCGCCAACCTG
GTGGGCCTGTCTTTCGCCATCGAGCCTGGCGTGGCCGCCTACATCCCCGTGGCCCACGATTACCTGGATG
CCCCAGATCAAATCAGCAGAGAGAGAGCACTGGAGCTCCTGAAGCCCCTGCTGGAGGACGAGAAGGCCCT
GAAGGTGGGACAGAACCTGAAATACGATAGGGGAATCCTGGCTAATTACGGCATCGAGCTGAGAGGCATC
GCCTTCGATACCATGCTGGAATCTTACATCCTGAACAGCGTGGCCGGCCGCCACGACATGGACAGCCTGG
CTGAACGGTGGCTGAAGCACAAAACCATCACCTTCGAAGAGATCGCCGGAAAGGGCAAGAACCAGCTGAC
ATTTAATCAGATCGCACTGGAAGAAGCCGGCAGATACGCCGCTGAGGACGCCGACGTGACCCTTCAGCTG
CACCTGAAGATGTGGCCCGATCTGCAGAAGCACAAGGGCCCACTAAACGTGTTCGAGAACATCGAGATGC
CTCTGGTGCCCGTCCTGAGCAGAATCGAGAGGAATGGCGTGAAGATCGACCCCAAGGTGCTGCACAACCA
CAGCGAGGAACTGACACTGCGGCTGGCCGAGCTGGAAAAGAAGGCCCACGAAATCGCCGGCGAGGAGTTC
AACCTGTCTAGCACCAAGCAGCTACAAACAATCCTGTTCGAGAAGCAGGGCATTAAGCCTCTGAAAAAGA
CACCTGGCGGAGCCCCCAGCACCAGCGAAGAAGTGCTGGAGGAACTGGCGCTGGATTACCCTCTGCCCAA
AGTGATCCTGGAATATAGAGGACTGGCCAAGCTGAAGTCTACATACACCGACAAGCTGCCTCTGATGATC
AACCCCAAGACCGGCCGGGTGCATACATCTTATCACCAGGCCGTGACAGCCACCGGCCGGCTGAGCAGCA
CAGATCCTAACCTGCAAAACATCCCAGTGCGGAACGAAGAGGGCAGAAGAATCAGACAGGCTTTCATTGC
CCCTGAGGACTACGTCATCGTGTCTGCTGACTACAGCCAGATAGAACTGAGAATCATGGCCCATCTGTCT
CGGGACAAGGGCCTGCTGACCGCTTTTGCAGAAGGCAAGGACATCCACAGAGCCACCGCTGCCGAAGTGT
TCGGCCTGCCTCTGGAAACAGTGACCAGCGAGCAAAGAAGGTCCGCCAAGGCCATTAACTTCGGCCTGAT
CTACGGCATGAGCGCCTTTGGCCTGGCCAGACAGCTCAACATCCCTAGAAAGGAGGCCCAGAAATACATG
GACCTGTACTTCGAGCGGTACCCCGGCGTGCTGGAGTACATGGAACGGACCAGAGCCCAGGCTAAAGAGC
AGGGATACGTGGAAACCCTGGATGGCCGGAGACTGTATCTGCCTGACATCAAGAGCAGCAACGGCGCCAG
AAGAGCCGCCGCTGAGAGAGCTGCTATCAACGCCCCTATGCAGGGCACCGCCGCCGACATCATCAAGCGG
GCCATGATCGCCGTGGACGCCTGGCTGCAGGCCGAGCAGCCTAGAGTGCGGATGATCATGCAGGTGCACG
ACGAGCTGGTGTTTGAGGTGCACAAGGACGACGTGGATGCTGTGGCCAAGCAGATTCACCAGCTGATGGA
AAATTGCACCAGACTGGACGTGCCACTGCTGGTCGAGGTTGGAAGCGGAGAGAATTGGGACCAGGCCCAC
TCTGGCGGCTCAAAAAGAACCGCCGACGGCAGCGAATTCGAGTCTCCCAAGAAGAAGAGGAAAGTCTGAC
CGGTCATCATCACCATCACCATTGAGTTTAAACCCGCTGATCAGCCTCGACTGTGCCTTCTAGTTGCCAG
CCATCTGTTGTTTGCCCCTCCCCCGTGCCTTCCTTGACCCTGGAAGGTGCCACTCCCACTGTCCTTTCCT
AATAAAATGAGGAAATTGCATCGCATTGTCTGAGTAGGTGTCATTCTATTCTGGGGGGTGGGGTGGGGCA
GGACAGCAAGGGGGAGGATTGGGAAGACAATAGCAGGCATGCTGGGGATGCGGTGGGCTCTATGGCTTCT
GAGGCGGAAAGAACCAGCTGGGGCTCGATACCGTCGACCTCTAGCTAGAGCTTGGCGTAATCATGGTCAT
AGCTGTTTCCTGTGTGAAATTGTTATCCGCTCACAATTCCACACAACATACGAGCCGGAAGCATAAAGTG
TAAAGCCTAGGGTGCCTAATGAGTGAGCTAACTCACATTAATTGCGTTGCGCTCACTGCCCGCTTTCCAG
TCGGGAAACCTGTCGTGCCAGCTGCATTAATGAATCGGCCAACGCGCGGGGAGAGGCGGTTTGCGTATTG
GGCGCTCTTCCGCTTCCTCGCTCACTGACTCGCTGCGCTCGGTCGTTCGGCTGCGGCGAGCGGTATCAGC
TCACTCAAAGGCGGTAATACGGTTATCCACAGAATCAGGGGATAACGCAGGAAAGAACATGTGAGCAAAA
GGCCAGCAAAAGGCCAGGAACCGTAAAAAGGCCGCGTTGCTGGCGTTTTTCCATAGGCTCCGCCCCCCTG
ACGAGCATCACAAAAATCGACGCTCAAGTCAGAGGTGGCGAAACCCGACAGGACTATAAAGATACCAGGC
GTTTCCCCCTGGAAGCTCCCTCGTGCGCTCTCCTGTTCCGACCCTGCCGCTTACCGGATACCTGTCCGCC
TTTCTCCCTTCGGGAAGCGTGGCGCTTTCTCATAGCTCACGCTGTAGGTATCTCAGTTCGGTGTAGGTCG
TTCGCTCCAAGCTGGGCTGTGTGCACGAACCCCCCGTTCAGCCCGACCGCTGCGCCTTATCCGGTAACTA
TCGTCTTGAGTCCAACCCGGTAAGACACGACTTATCGCCACTGGCAGCAGCCACTGGTAACAGGATTAGC
AGAGCGAGGTATGTAGGCGGTGCTACAGAGTTCTTGAAGTGGTGGCCTAACTACGGCTACACTAGAAGAA
CAGTATTTGGTATCTGCGCTCTGCTGAAGCCAGTTACCTTCGGAAAAAGAGTTGGTAGCTCTTGATCCGG
CAAACAAACCACCGCTGGTAGCGGTGGTTTTTTTGTTTGCAAGCAGCAGATTACGCGCAGAAAAAAAGGA
TCTCAAGAAGATCCTTTGATCTTTTCTACGGGGTCTGACGCTCAGTGGAACGAAAACTCACGTTAAGGGA
TTTTGGTCATGAGATTATCAAAAAGGATCTTCACCTAGATCCTTTTAAATTAAAAATGAAGTTTTAAATC
AATCTAAAGTATATATGAGTAAACTTGGTCTGACAGTTACCAATGCTTAATCAGTGAGGCACCTATCTCA
GCGATCTGTCTATTTCGTTCATCCATAGTTGCCTGACTCCCCGTCGTGTAGATAACTACGATACGGGAGG
GCTTACCATCTGGCCCCAGTGCTGCAATGATACCGCGCGAACCACGCTCACCGGCTCCAGATTTATCAGC
AATAAACCAGCCAGCCGGAAGGGCCGAGCGCAGAAGTGGTCCTGCAACTTTATCCGCCTCCATCCAGTCT
ATTAATTGTTGCCGGGAAGCTAGAGTAAGTAGTTCGCCAGTTAATAGTTTGCGCAACGTTGTTGCCATTG
CTACAGGCATCGTGGTGTCACGCTCGTCGTTTGGTATGGCTTCATTCAGCTCCGGTTCCCAACGATCAAG
GCGAGTTACATGATCCCCCATGTTGTGCAAAAAAGCGGTTAGCTCCTTCGGTCCTCCGATCGTTGTCAGA
AGTAAGTTGGCCGCAGTGTTATCACTCATGGTTATGGCAGCACTGCATAATTCTCTTACTGTCATGCCAT
CCGTAAGATGCTTTTCTGTGACTGGTGAGTACTCAACCAAGTCATTCTGAGAATAGTGTATGCGGCGACC
GAGTTGCTCTTGCCCGGCGTCAATACGGGATAATACCGCGCCACATAGCAGAACTTTAAAAGTGCTCATC
ATTGGAAAACGTTCTTCGGGGCGAAAACTCTCAAGGATCTTACCGCTGTTGAGATCCAGTTCGATGTAAC
CCACTCGTGCACCCA
Features (pLannotate 1.2.2; 18 found; start..end, strand, type, name):
    113..217     -  promoter       AmpR promoter: bla
    288..332     -  misc_feature   bom (fragment): basis of mobility region from pBR322
    487..866     +  enhancer       CMV enhancer: human cytomegalovirus immediate early enhancer
    867..1070    +  promoter       CMV promoter: human cytomegalovirus (CMV) immediate early promoter
   1112..1130    +  promoter       T7 promoter: promoter for bacteriophage T7 RNA polymerase
   1144..1473    +  CDS            Rep (fragment): REP_BFDV - Experimental evidence at protein level: Swiss-Prot protein existence level 1. Essential for the replication of viral ssDNA. The closed circular ssDNA genome is first converted to a superhelical dsDNA. Rep and/or Rep' binds a specific hairpin at the genome origin of replication. Introduces an endonucleolytic nick within the conserved sequence 5'-AGTATTAC-3' in the intergenic region of the genome, thereby initiating the rolling circle replication (RCR). Following cleavage, binds covalently to the 5'-phosphate of DNA as a tyrosyl ester. The cleavage gives rise to a free 3'-OH that serv
   1543..3144    +  CDS            Cas9(N): N-terminal portion of Streptococcus pyogenes Cas9 (Zetsche et al., 2015)
   3145..5639    +  CDS            Cas9(C) (fragment): C-terminal portion of Streptococcus pyogenes Cas9 (Zetsche et al., 2015)
   5743..7560    +  CDS            polA (fragment): DPO1_ECOLI - Also known as resA. Experimental evidence at protein level: Swiss-Prot protein existence level 1. In addition to polymerase activity, this DNA polymerase exhibits 3'-5' and 5'-3' exonuclease activity. It is able to utilize nicked circular duplex DNA as a template and can unwind the parental DNA strand from its template. From Escherichia coli (strain K12).
   7681..7905    +  polyA_signal   bGH poly(A) signal: bovine growth hormone polyadenylation signal
   7909..7930    +  promoter       SV40 promoter (fragment): SV40 enhancer and early promoter
   7935..7951    +  misc_feature   MCS (fragment): pBluescript multiple cloning site
   8000..8016    -  protein_bind   lac operator: The lac repressor binds to the lac operator to inhibit transcription in E. coli. This inhibition can be relieved by adding lactose or isopropyl-β-D-thiogalactopyranoside (IPTG). lac repressor encoded by lacI
   8024..8054    -  promoter       lac promoter: promoter for the E. coli lac operon
   8069..8090    -  protein_bind   CAP binding site: CAP binding activates transcription in the presence of cAMP. E. coli catabolite activator protein
   8103..8195    -  CDS            lacI (fragment): lac repressor; lacI; The lac repressor binds to the lac operator to inhibit transcription in E. coli. This inhibition can be relieved by adding lactose or isopropyl-β-D-thiogalactopyranoside (IPTG).
   8378..8966    -  rep_origin     ori: high-copy-number ColE1/pMB1/pBR322/pUC origin of replication
   9137..112     -  CDS            AmpR (across the origin): β-lactamase; bla; confers resistance to ampicillin, carbenicillin, and related antibiotics
