[The description below was written by a language model from this plasmid's Addgene catalogue record and pLannotate feature annotations shown in this document.]
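Description:
HUHe variant click editor (CE1) - pCMV-T7-FiCV-nCas9-EcKlenow (JO1263) is a 9,885 nt mammalian expression and in vitro transcription plasmid built by Gibson cloning on the pCMV-T7-SpCas9-P2A-EGFP (RTW3027) backbone. It is maintained in E. coli at high copy through a ColE1/pUC-type origin and selected with ampicillin via the β-lactamase gene and its bla promoter. Short remnants of lac regulatory elements, a bom site and an SV40 promoter fragment are annotated in the backbone but appear to be vestigial. No EGFP or P2A feature is annotated, consistent with the insert name, which ends at the second BPNLS.

The payload is a single synthetic fusion open reading frame, FiCV-XTEN-nSpCas9-BPNLS-EcKlenow(-exo)-BPNLS, placed downstream of the CMV enhancer/promoter and a T7 promoter and terminated by the bGH polyadenylation signal. This tandem promoter arrangement allows expression after transfection into mammalian cells or production of mRNA by T7 RNA polymerase in vitro. At the N-terminus is the FiCV HUH endonuclease, which the annotation software matched by homology to a circovirus Rep protein; such domains nick a specific single-stranded DNA sequence and become covalently attached to its 5′ end. It is joined by an XTEN linker to the SpCas9 H840A nickase, followed by the E. coli DNA polymerase I Klenow fragment carrying D355A/E357A mutations that abolish its 3′-5′ exonuclease activity. Bipartite nuclear localization signals follow the nickase and the polymerase.

The construct is a variant of the CE1 click editor that tests an alternative HUH endonuclease. In click editing, the HUH domain tethers a DNA template to the editor while the nickase and polymerase write the templated sequence into the genome. The guide RNA and template are not encoded on this plasmid.
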