Addgene plasmid #217787: HUHe variant click editor (CE1) - pCMV-T7-FiCV-nCas9-EcKlenow (JO1263)
Purpose: Variant CE1 construct with FiCV HUH endonuclease, expressed from CMV or T7 promoters.
Depositing lab: Benjamin Kleinstiver. Depositing organization: Massachusetts General Hospital. Publication: Click editing enables programmable genome writing using DNA polymerases and HUH endonucleases. Ferreira da Silva J, Tou CJ, King EM, Eller ML, Rufino-Ramos D, Ma L, Cromwell CR, Metovic J, Benning FMC, Chao LH, Eichler FS, Kleinstiver BP. Nat Biotechnol. 2024 Jul 22. doi: 10.1038/s41587-024-02324-x. PubMed 39039307.
Backbone
  Vector backbone: pCMV-T7-SpCas9-P2A-EGFP (RTW3027)
  Backbone manufacturer: Addgene #139987
  Vector type: Mammalian Expression, CRISPR ; in vitro transcription; T7 promoter
Growth in bacteria
  Bacterial resistance: Ampicillin, 100 μg/mL
  Growth temperature: 37°C
  Growth strain: DH5alpha
  Copy number: High Copy
Gene/Insert
  Gene/Insert name: FiCV-XTEN-nSpCas9-BPNLS-EcKlenow(-exo)-BPNLS (alt name: JO1263)
  Species: Synthetic
  Mutation: nSpCas9(H840A); EcKlenow(-exo;D355A/E357A)
  Promoter: CMV and T7
  Tag / fusion protein: BPNLS (C terminal on backbone)
  Cloning method: Gibson Cloning
  Sequencing primers: 5′ oBK6928-CCAAGTCTCCACCCCATTGACG; 3′ oBK219-GGGAGTGGCACCTTCCAGGGTC
Terms and licenses: Academic/Nonprofit Terms; Industry Terms: Not Available to Industry
Depositor comments: Please visit https://doi.org/10.1101/2023.09.12.557440 for bioRxiv preprint.
How to cite: HUHe variant click editor (CE1) - pCMV-T7-FiCV-nCas9-EcKlenow (JO1263) was a gift from Benjamin Kleinstiver (Addgene plasmid # 217787 ; http://n2t.net/addgene:217787 ; RRID:Addgene_217787)
